Addgene plasmid #105773: pKK-mCerulean-TEV
Purpose: (Empty Backbone) Expression of your protein of interest in fusion with cyan fluorescent protein at the N-terminus (cleavable by TEV). Useful for FRET experiments (PMID: 14990965, 17040988, 22264545).
Depositing lab: Andrzej Dziembowski. Depositing organization: Polish Academy of Sciences, Institute of Biochemistry and Biophysics. Publication: Versatile approach for functional analysis of human proteins and efficient stable cell line generation using FLP-mediated recombination system. Szczesny RJ, Kowalska K, Klosowska-Kosicka K, Chlebowski A, Owczarek EP, Warkocki Z, Kulinski TM, Adamska D, Affek K, Jedroszkowiak A, Kotrys AV, Tomecki R, Krawczyk PS, Borowski LS, Dziembowski A. PLoS One. 2018 Mar 28;13(3):e0194887. doi: 10.1371/journal.pone.0194887. eCollection 2018. PubMed 29590189.
Backbone
  Vector backbone: pcDNA5/FRT/TO
  Backbone manufacturer: Invitrogen
  Vector type: Mammalian Expression ; Flp-In competent
  Selectable markers: Hygromycin
  Tag / fusion protein: mCerulean-TEV (N terminal on backbone)
Growth in bacteria
  Bacterial resistance: Ampicillin, 100 μg/mL
  Growth temperature: 37°C
  Growth strain: DH5alpha
  Copy number: High Copy
Gene/Insert
  Gene/Insert name: None
  Tag / fusion protein: mCerulean-TEV (N terminal on backbone)
Terms and licenses: Academic/Nonprofit Terms; Industry Terms: Not Available to Industry
Depositor comments: This vector is a member of the pKK vector family. Its cloning site was optimized for the SLIC approach, however, a traditional restriction and ligation based approach is also possible (see Szczesny RJ et al. for detailed protocols; bioRxiv, doi: https://doi.org/10.1101/160101) This vector is a derivate of the pcDNA5/FRT/TO plasmid (Invitrogen) and is suitable for stable cell line generation using the Flp-In system. Transcription of the gene of interest is driven by a tetracycline responsive CMV promoter. A given coding sequence can be cloned into all pKK vectors using just three universal PCR primers and a ligation-independent DNA cloning method. mCerulean is a cyan fluorescent protein; donor in the commonly used Cerulean-Venus FRET pair. mCerulean coding sequence was cloned from Addgene ID: 27795.
How to cite: pKK-mCerulean-TEV was a gift from Andrzej Dziembowski (Addgene plasmid # 105773 ; http://n2t.net/addgene:105773 ; RRID:Addgene_105773)
