[The description below was written by a language model from this plasmid's Addgene catalogue record and pLannotate feature annotations shown in this document.]
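Description:
pKK-mCerulean-TEV is an empty mammalian expression backbone of about 5.9 kb, derived from the Invitrogen plasmid pcDNA5/FRT/TO and belonging to the pKK vector family. It is propagated in E. coli as a high-copy plasmid through a ColE1/pUC-type origin and selected with ampicillin (AmpR under its own bla promoter). Remnants of f1 ori, lac regulatory sequence and a ble fragment are annotated in the backbone but have no stated role. The two sequence records, one from the depositor and one from repository sequencing, have the same length and the same 22 features, differing only by an 11-nt offset in numbering.

The expression cassette uses the CMV enhancer and promoter followed by short tet operator sequences (annotated as PLtetO-1 and TRE3GV fragments). This matches the depositor's description of a tetracycline-responsive CMV promoter, which is normally repressed in Tet repressor-expressing cells until tetracycline or doxycycline is added. Downstream lie the mCerulean coding sequence, a TEV protease site, the cloning region and a bGH polyadenylation signal. A gene inserted there is therefore expressed with an N-terminal cyan fluorescent tag that TEV protease can remove. The cloning site is optimised for ligation-independent SLIC cloning with primers universal across the pKK family, although restriction and ligation cloning is also possible.

An FRT site sits immediately upstream of a hygromycin resistance gene that has an SV40 poly(A) signal but no full annotated promoter. In the Flp-In system, FLP-mediated integration at a genomic FRT locus typically supplies the elements needed to express this gene, so hygromycin selects correctly integrated, isogenic stable lines. The vector is intended for inducible expression of tagged human proteins and for FRET experiments, in which mCerulean acts as donor to Venus.
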