Features (pLannotate 1.2.2; 22 found; start..end, strand, type, name):
     28..80      -  misc_feature   bom (fragment): basis of mobility region from pBR322
    235..614     +  enhancer       CMV enhancer: human cytomegalovirus immediate early enhancer
    615..818     +  promoter       CMV promoter: human cytomegalovirus (CMV) immediate early promoter
    820..839     +  promoter       PLtetO-1 promoter (fragment): modified phage lambda PL promoter with tet operator sites (Lutz and Bujard, 1997)
    841..860     +  promoter       PLtetO-1 promoter (fragment): modified phage lambda PL promoter with tet operator sites (Lutz and Bujard, 1997)
    868..901     +  promoter       TRE3GV promoter (fragment): 3rd-generation Tet-responsive promoter that can be activated by binding of Tet-On® 3G, optimized for retroviral and lentiviral vectors
    990..1706    +  CDS            mCerulean: mCerulean is a basic (constitutively fluorescent) cyan fluorescent protein published in 2005, derived from Aequorea victoria. It is reported to be a very rapidly-maturing monomer.
   1713..1729    +  CDS            TEV site (fragment): tobacco etch virus (TEV) protease recognition and cleavage site
   1861..2085    +  polyA_signal   bGH poly(A) signal: bovine growth hormone polyadenylation signal
   2089..2110    +  promoter       SV40 promoter (fragment): SV40 enhancer and early promoter
   2131..2364    +  rep_origin     f1 ori (fragment) (sequence partly withheld): f1 bacteriophage origin of replication; arrow indicates direction of (+) strand synthesis
   2369..2416    +  protein_bind   FRT: FLP-mediated recombination occurs in the 8-bp core sequence TCTAGAAA (Turan and Bode, 2011). FLP recombinase from the Saccharomyces cerevisiae 2μ plasmid
   2424..3446    +  CDS            HygR: aminoglycoside phosphotransferase from E. coli; aph(4)-Ia; confers resistance to hygromycin
   3456..3581    +  CDS            ble (fragment): BLE_KLEPN - Experimental evidence at protein level: Swiss-Prot protein existence level 1. Binding protein with a strong affinity to the bleomycin family of antibiotics. Binds to CL990; an antimitotic-antibiotic compound. From Klebsiella pneumoniae.
   3576..3697    +  polyA_signal   SV40 poly(A) signal: SV40 polyadenylation signal
   3770..3786    -  protein_bind   lac operator: The lac repressor binds to the lac operator to inhibit transcription in E. coli. This inhibition can be relieved by adding lactose or isopropyl-β-D-thiogalactopyranoside (IPTG). lac repressor encoded by lacI
   3794..3824    -  promoter       lac promoter: promoter for the E. coli lac operon
   3839..3860    -  protein_bind   CAP binding site: CAP binding activates transcription in the presence of cAMP. E. coli catabolite activator protein
   3873..3965    -  CDS            lacI (fragment): lac repressor; lacI; The lac repressor binds to the lac operator to inhibit transcription in E. coli. This inhibition can be relieved by adding lactose or isopropyl-β-D-thiogalactopyranoside (IPTG).
   4148..4736    -  rep_origin     ori: high-copy-number ColE1/pMB1/pBR322/pUC origin of replication
   4907..5767    -  CDS            AmpR: β-lactamase; bla; confers resistance to ampicillin, carbenicillin, and related antibiotics
   5768..5872    -  promoter       AmpR promoter: bla
>Addgene plasmid #105773 | pKK-mCerulean-TEV | depositor full sequence | sequence record 200329 | pKK-mCerulean-TEV sequence 5903 bps
GACGGATCGGGAGATCTCCCGATCCCCTATGGTGCACTCTCAGTACAATCTGCTCTGATGCCGCATAGTT
AAGCCAGTATCTGCTCCCTGCTTGTGTGTTGGAGGTCGCTGAGTAGTGCGCGAGCAAAATTTAAGCTACA
ACAAGGCAAGGCTTGACCGACAATTGCATGAAGAATCTGCTTAGGGTTAGGCGTTTTGCGCTGCTTCGCG
ATGTACGGGCCAGATATACGCGTTGACATTGATTATTGACTAGTTATTAATAGTAATCAATTACGGGGTC
ATTAGTTCATAGCCCATATATGGAGTTCCGCGTTACATAACTTACGGTAAATGGCCCGCCTGGCTGACCG
CCCAACGACCCCCGCCCATTGACGTCAATAATGACGTATGTTCCCATAGTAACGCCAATAGGGACTTTCC
ATTGACGTCAATGGGTGGAGTATTTACGGTAAACTGCCCACTTGGCAGTACATCAAGTGTATCATATGCC
AAGTACGCCCCCTATTGACGTCAATGACGGTAAATGGCCCGCCTGGCATTATGCCCAGTACATGACCTTA
TGGGACTTTCCTACTTGGCAGTACATCTACGTATTAGTCATCGCTATTACCATGGTGATGCGGTTTTGGC
AGTACATCAATGGGCGTGGATAGCGGTTTGACTCACGGGGATTTCCAAGTCTCCACCCCATTGACGTCAA
TGGGAGTTTGTTTTGGCACCAAAATCAACGGGACTTTCCAAAATGTCGTAACAACTCCGCCCCATTGACG
CAAATGGGCGGTAGGCGTGTACGGTGGGAGGTCTATATAAGCAGAGCTCTCCCTATCAGTGATAGAGATC
TCCCTATCAGTGATAGAGATCGTCGACGAGCTCGTTTAGTGAACCGTCAGATCGCCTGGAGACGCCATCC
ACGCTGTTTTGACCTCCATAGAAGACACCGGGACCGATCCAGCCTCCGGACTCTAGCGTTTAAACTTAAG
CTTGGTACCATGGTGAGCAAGGGCGAGGAGCTGTTCACCGGGGTGGTGCCCATCCTGGTCGAGCTGGACG
GCGACGTAAACGGCCACAAGTTCAGCGTGTCCGGCGAGGGCGAGGGCGATGCCACCTACGGCAAGCTGAC
CCTGAAGTTCATCTGCACCACCGGCAAGCTGCCCGTGCCCTGGCCCACCCTCGTGACCACCCTGACCTGG
GGCGTGCAGTGCTTCGCCCGCTACCCCGACCACATGAAGCAGCACGACTTCTTCAAGTCCGCCATGCCCG
AAGGCTACGTCCAGGAGCGCACCATCTTCTTCAAGGACGACGGCAACTACAAGACCCGCGCCGAGGTGAA
GTTCGAGGGCGACACCCTGGTGAACCGCATCGAGCTGAAGGGCATCGACTTCAAGGAGGACGGCAACATC
CTGGGGCACAAGCTGGAGTACAACGCCATCAGCGACAACGTCTATATCACCGCCGACAAGCAGAAGAACG
GCATCAAGGCCAACTTCAAGATCCGCCACAACATCGAGGACGGCAGCGTGCAGCTCGCCGACCACTACCA
GCAGAACACCCCCATCGGCGACGGCCCCGTGCTGCTGCCCGACAACCACTACCTGAGCACCCAGTCCAAG
CTGAGCAAAGACCCCAACGAGAAGCGCGATCACATGGTCCTGCTGGAGTTCGTGACCGCCGCCGGGATCA
CTCTCGGCATGGACGAGCTGTACAAGGGATCCGAAAACCTGTACTTCCAAGGAACCGGTGGTCACCTGTA
CAATCGATCCTGCAGGAGCTAGCGAGAATTTGTATTTTCAGGGTGATATCCAGCACAGTGGCGGCCGCTC
GAGTCTAGAGGGCCCGTTTAAACCCGCTGATCAGCCTCGACTGTGCCTTCTAGTTGCCAGCCATCTGTTG
TTTGCCCCTCCCCCGTGCCTTCCTTGACCCTGGAAGGTGCCACTCCCACTGTCCTTTCCTAATAAAATGA
GGAAATTGCATCGCATTGTCTGAGTAGGTGTCATTCTATTCTGGGGGGTGGGGTGGGGCAGGACAGCAAG
GGGGAGGATTGGGAAGACAATAGCAGGCATGCTGGGGATGCGGTGGGCTCTATGGCTTCTGAGGCGGAAA
GAACCAGCTGGGGCTCTAGGGGGTATCCCC
[124 nt withheld, positions 2131-2254]
C
[91 nt withheld, positions 2256-2346]
AGGGTGATGGTTCACGTACCTAGAAGTTCCTATTCCGAAGTTCCTATTCTCTAGAAAGTATAGGAACTTC
CTTGGCCAAAAAGCCTGAACTCACCGCGACGTCTGTCGAGAAGTTTCTGATCGAAAAGTTCGACAGCGTC
TCCGACCTGATGCAGCTCTCGGAGGGCGAAGAATCTCGTGCTTTCAGCTTCGATGTAGGAGGGCGTGGAT
ATGTCCTGCGGGTAAATAGCTGCGCCGATGGTTTCTACAAAGATCGTTATGTTTATCGGCACTTTGCATC
GGCCGCGCTCCCGATTCCGGAAGTGCTTGACATTGGGGAATTCAGCGAGAGCCTGACCTATTGCATCTCC
CGCCGTGCACAGGGTGTCACGTTGCAAGACCTGCCTGAAACCGAACTGCCCGCTGTTCTGCAGCCGGTCG
CGGAGGCCATGGATGCGATCGCTGCGGCCGATCTTAGCCAGACGAGCGGGTTCGGCCCATTCGGACCGCA
AGGAATCGGTCAATACACTACATGGCGTGATTTCATATGCGCGATTGCTGATCCCCATGTGTATCACTGG
CAAACTGTGATGGACGACACCGTCAGTGCGTCCGTCGCGCAGGCTCTCGATGAGCTGATGCTTTGGGCCG
AGGACTGCCCCGAAGTCCGGCACCTCGTGCACGCGGATTTCGGCTCCAACAATGTCCTGACGGACAATGG
CCGCATAACAGCGGTCATTGACTGGAGCGAGGCGATGTTCGGGGATTCCCAATACGAGGTCGCCAACATC
TTCTTCTGGAGGCCGTGGTTGGCTTGTATGGAGCAGCAGACGCGCTACTTCGAGCGGAGGCATCCGGAGC
TTGCAGGATCGCCGCGGCTCCGGGCGTATATGCTCCGCATTGGTCTTGACCAACTCTATCAGAGCTTGGT
TGACGGCAATTTCGATGATGCAGCTTGGGCGCAGGGTCGATGCGACGCAATCGTCCGATCCGGAGCCGGG
ACTGTCGGGCGTACACAAATCGCCCGCAGAAGCGCGGCCGTCTGGACCGATGGCTGTGTAGAAGTACTCG
CCGATAGTGGAAACCGACGCCCCAGCACTCGTCCGAGGGCAAAGGAATAGCACGTACTACGAGATTTCGA
TTCCACCGCCGCCTTCTATGAAAGGTTGGGCTTCGGAATCGTTTTCCGGGACGCCGGCTGGATGATCCTC
CAGCGCGGGGATCTCATGCTGGAGTTCTTCGCCCACCCCAACTTGTTTATTGCAGCTTATAATGGTTACA
AATAAAGCAATAGCATCACAAATTTCACAAATAAAGCATTTTTTTCACTGCATTCTAGTTGTGGTTTGTC
CAAACTCATCAATGTATCTTATCATGTCTGTATACCGTCGACCTCTAGCTAGAGCTTGGCGTAATCATGG
TCATAGCTGTTTCCTGTGTGAAATTGTTATCCGCTCACAATTCCACACAACATACGAGCCGGAAGCATAA
AGTGTAAAGCCTGGGGTGCCTAATGAGTGAGCTAACTCACATTAATTGCGTTGCGCTCACTGCCCGCTTT
CCAGTCGGGAAACCTGTCGTGCCAGCTGCATTAATGAATCGGCCAACGCGCGGGGAGAGGCGGTTTGCGT
ATTGGGCGCTCTTCCGCTTCCTCGCTCACTGACTCGCTGCGCTCGGTCGTTCGGCTGCGGCGAGCGGTAT
CAGCTCACTCAAAGGCGGTAATACGGTTATCCACAGAATCAGGGGATAACGCAGGAAAGAACATGTGAGC
AAAAGGCCAGCAAAAGGCCAGGAACCGTAAAAAGGCCGCGTTGCTGGCGTTTTTCCATAGGCTCCGCCCC
CCTGACGAGCATCACAAAAATCGACGCTCAAGTCAGAGGTGGCGAAACCCGACAGGACTATAAAGATACC
AGGCGTTTCCCCCTGGAAGCTCCCTCGTGCGCTCTCCTGTTCCGACCCTGCCGCTTACCGGATACCTGTC
CGCCTTTCTCCCTTCGGGAAGCGTGGCGCTTTCTCATAGCTCACGCTGTAGGTATCTCAGTTCGGTGTAG
GTCGTTCGCTCCAAGCTGGGCTGTGTGCACGAACCCCCCGTTCAGCCCGACCGCTGCGCCTTATCCGGTA
ACTATCGTCTTGAGTCCAACCCGGTAAGACACGACTTATCGCCACTGGCAGCAGCCACTGGTAACAGGAT
TAGCAGAGCGAGGTATGTAGGCGGTGCTACAGAGTTCTTGAAGTGGTGGCCTAACTACGGCTACACTAGA
AGAACAGTATTTGGTATCTGCGCTCTGCTGAAGCCAGTTACCTTCGGAAAAAGAGTTGGTAGCTCTTGAT
CCGGCAAACAAACCACCGCTGGTAGCGGTGGTTTTTTTGTTTGCAAGCAGCAGATTACGCGCAGAAAAAA
AGGATCTCAAGAAGATCCTTTGATCTTTTCTACGGGGTCTGACGCTCAGTGGAACGAAAACTCACGTTAA
GGGATTTTGGTCATGAGATTATCAAAAAGGATCTTCACCTAGATCCTTTTAAATTAAAAATGAAGTTTTA
AATCAATCTAAAGTATATATGAGTAAACTTGGTCTGACAGTTACCAATGCTTAATCAGTGAGGCACCTAT
CTCAGCGATCTGTCTATTTCGTTCATCCATAGTTGCCTGACTCCCCGTCGTGTAGATAACTACGATACGG
GAGGGCTTACCATCTGGCCCCAGTGCTGCAATGATACCGCGAGACCCACGCTCACCGGCTCCAGATTTAT
CAGCAATAAACCAGCCAGCCGGAAGGGCCGAGCGCAGAAGTGGTCCTGCAACTTTATCCGCCTCCATCCA
GTCTATTAATTGTTGCCGGGAAGCTAGAGTAAGTAGTTCGCCAGTTAATAGTTTGCGCAACGTTGTTGCC
ATTGCTACAGGCATCGTGGTGTCACGCTCGTCGTTTGGTATGGCTTCATTCAGCTCCGGTTCCCAACGAT
CAAGGCGAGTTACATGATCCCCCATGTTGTGCAAAAAAGCGGTTAGCTCCTTCGGTCCTCCGATCGTTGT
CAGAAGTAAGTTGGCCGCAGTGTTATCACTCATGGTTATGGCAGCACTGCATAATTCTCTTACTGTCATG
CCATCCGTAAGATGCTTTTCTGTGACTGGTGAGTACTCAACCAAGTCATTCTGAGAATAGTGTATGCGGC
GACCGAGTTGCTCTTGCCCGGCGTCAATACGGGATAATACCGCGCCACATAGCAGAACTTTAAAAGTGCT
CATCATTGGAAAACGTTCTTCGGGGCGAAAACTCTCAAGGATCTTACCGCTGTTGAGATCCAGTTCGATG
TAACCCACTCGTGCACCCAACTGATCTTCAGCATCTTTTACTTTCACCAGCGTTTCTGGGTGAGCAAAAA
CAGGAAGGCAAAATGCCGCAAAAAAGGGAATAAGGGCGACACGGAAATGTTGAATACTCATACTCTTCCT
TTTTCAATATTATTGAAGCATTTATCAGGGTTATTGTCTCATGAGCGGATACATATTTGAATGTATTTAG
AAAAATAAACAAATAGGGGTTCCGCGCACATTTCCCCGAAAAGTGCCACCTGACGTC
