Features (pLannotate 1.2.2; 22 found; start..end, strand, type, name):
     17..69      -  misc_feature   bom (fragment): basis of mobility region from pBR322
    224..603     +  enhancer       CMV enhancer: human cytomegalovirus immediate early enhancer
    604..807     +  promoter       CMV promoter: human cytomegalovirus (CMV) immediate early promoter
    809..828     +  promoter       PLtetO-1 promoter (fragment): modified phage lambda PL promoter with tet operator sites (Lutz and Bujard, 1997)
    830..849     +  promoter       PLtetO-1 promoter (fragment): modified phage lambda PL promoter with tet operator sites (Lutz and Bujard, 1997)
    857..890     +  promoter       TRE3GV promoter (fragment): 3rd-generation Tet-responsive promoter that can be activated by binding of Tet-On® 3G, optimized for retroviral and lentiviral vectors
    979..1695    +  CDS            mCerulean: mCerulean is a basic (constitutively fluorescent) cyan fluorescent protein published in 2005, derived from Aequorea victoria. It is reported to be a very rapidly-maturing monomer.
   1702..1718    +  CDS            TEV site (fragment): tobacco etch virus (TEV) protease recognition and cleavage site
   1850..2074    +  polyA_signal   bGH poly(A) signal: bovine growth hormone polyadenylation signal
   2078..2099    +  promoter       SV40 promoter (fragment): SV40 enhancer and early promoter
   2120..2353    +  rep_origin     f1 ori (fragment) (sequence partly withheld): f1 bacteriophage origin of replication; arrow indicates direction of (+) strand synthesis
   2358..2405    +  protein_bind   FRT: FLP-mediated recombination occurs in the 8-bp core sequence TCTAGAAA (Turan and Bode, 2011). FLP recombinase from the Saccharomyces cerevisiae 2μ plasmid
   2413..3435    +  CDS            HygR: aminoglycoside phosphotransferase from E. coli; aph(4)-Ia; confers resistance to hygromycin
   3445..3570    +  CDS            ble (fragment): BLE_KLEPN - Experimental evidence at protein level: Swiss-Prot protein existence level 1. Binding protein with a strong affinity to the bleomycin family of antibiotics. Binds to CL990; an antimitotic-antibiotic compound. From Klebsiella pneumoniae.
   3565..3686    +  polyA_signal   SV40 poly(A) signal: SV40 polyadenylation signal
   3759..3775    -  protein_bind   lac operator: The lac repressor binds to the lac operator to inhibit transcription in E. coli. This inhibition can be relieved by adding lactose or isopropyl-β-D-thiogalactopyranoside (IPTG). lac repressor encoded by lacI
   3783..3813    -  promoter       lac promoter: promoter for the E. coli lac operon
   3828..3849    -  protein_bind   CAP binding site: CAP binding activates transcription in the presence of cAMP. E. coli catabolite activator protein
   3862..3954    -  CDS            lacI (fragment): lac repressor; lacI; The lac repressor binds to the lac operator to inhibit transcription in E. coli. This inhibition can be relieved by adding lactose or isopropyl-β-D-thiogalactopyranoside (IPTG).
   4137..4725    -  rep_origin     ori: high-copy-number ColE1/pMB1/pBR322/pUC origin of replication
   4896..5756    -  CDS            AmpR: β-lactamase; bla; confers resistance to ampicillin, carbenicillin, and related antibiotics
   5757..5861    -  promoter       AmpR promoter: bla
>Addgene plasmid #105773 | pKK-mCerulean-TEV | addgene full sequence | sequence record 203362 | Addgene NGS Result
AGATCTCCCGATCCCCTATGGTGCACTCTCAGTACAATCTGCTCTGATGCCGCATAGTTAAGCCAGTATC
TGCTCCCTGCTTGTGTGTTGGAGGTCGCTGAGTAGTGCGCGAGCAAAATTTAAGCTACAACAAGGCAAGG
CTTGACCGACAATTGCATGAAGAATCTGCTTAGGGTTAGGCGTTTTGCGCTGCTTCGCGATGTACGGGCC
AGATATACGCGTTGACATTGATTATTGACTAGTTATTAATAGTAATCAATTACGGGGTCATTAGTTCATA
GCCCATATATGGAGTTCCGCGTTACATAACTTACGGTAAATGGCCCGCCTGGCTGACCGCCCAACGACCC
CCGCCCATTGACGTCAATAATGACGTATGTTCCCATAGTAACGCCAATAGGGACTTTCCATTGACGTCAA
TGGGTGGAGTATTTACGGTAAACTGCCCACTTGGCAGTACATCAAGTGTATCATATGCCAAGTACGCCCC
CTATTGACGTCAATGACGGTAAATGGCCCGCCTGGCATTATGCCCAGTACATGACCTTATGGGACTTTCC
TACTTGGCAGTACATCTACGTATTAGTCATCGCTATTACCATGGTGATGCGGTTTTGGCAGTACATCAAT
GGGCGTGGATAGCGGTTTGACTCACGGGGATTTCCAAGTCTCCACCCCATTGACGTCAATGGGAGTTTGT
TTTGGCACCAAAATCAACGGGACTTTCCAAAATGTCGTAACAACTCCGCCCCATTGACGCAAATGGGCGG
TAGGCGTGTACGGTGGGAGGTCTATATAAGCAGAGCTCTCCCTATCAGTGATAGAGATCTCCCTATCAGT
GATAGAGATCGTCGACGAGCTCGTTTAGTGAACCGTCAGATCGCCTGGAGACGCCATCCACGCTGTTTTG
ACCTCCATAGAAGACACCGGGACCGATCCAGCCTCCGGACTCTGGCGTTTAAACTTAAGCTTGGTACCAT
GGTGAGCAAGGGCGAGGAGCTGTTCACCGGGGTGGTGCCCATCCTGGTCGAGCTGGACGGCGACGTAAAC
GGCCACAAGTTCAGCGTGTCCGGCGAGGGCGAGGGCGATGCCACCTACGGCAAGCTGACCCTGAAGTTCA
TCTGCACCACCGGCAAGCTGCCCGTGCCCTGGCCCACCCTCGTGACCACCCTGACCTGGGGCGTGCAGTG
CTTCGCCCGCTACCCCGACCACATGAAGCAGCACGACTTCTTCAAGTCCGCCATGCCCGAAGGCTACGTC
CAGGAGCGCACCATCTTCTTCAAGGACGACGGCAACTACAAGACCCGCGCCGAGGTGAAGTTCGAGGGCG
ACACCCTGGTGAACCGCATCGAGCTGAAGGGCATCGACTTCAAGGAGGACGGCAACATCCTGGGGCACAA
GCTGGAGTACAACGCCATCAGCGACAACGTCTATATCACCGCCGACAAGCAGAAGAACGGCATCAAGGCC
AACTTCAAGATCCGCCACAACATCGAGGACGGCAGCGTGCAGCTCGCCGACCACTACCAGCAGAACACCC
CCATCGGCGACGGCCCCGTGCTGCTGCCCGACAACCACTACCTGAGCACCCAGTCCAAGCTGAGCAAAGA
CCCCAACGAGAAGCGCGATCACATGGTCCTGCTGGAGTTCGTGACCGCCGCCGGGATCACTCTCGGCATG
GACGAGCTGTACAAGGGATCCGAAAACCTGTACTTCCAAGGAACCGGTGGTCACCTGTACAATCGATCCT
GCAGGAGCTAGCGAGAATTTGTATTTTCAGGGTGATATCCAGCACAGTGGCGGCCGCTCGAGTCTAGAGG
GCCCGTTTAAACCCGCTGATCAGCCTCGACTGTGCCTTCTAGTTGCCAGCCATCTGTTGTTTGCCCCTCC
CCCGTGCCTTCCTTGACCCTGGAAGGTGCCACTCCCACTGTCCTTTCCTAATAAAATGAGGAAATTGCAT
CGCATTGTCTGAGTAGGTGTCATTCTATTCTGGGGGGTGGGGTGGGGCAGGACAGCAAGGGGGAGGATTG
GGAAGACAATAGCAGGCATGCTGGGGATGCGGTGGGCTCTATGGCTTCTGAGGCGGAAAGAACCAGCTGG
GGCTCTAGGGGGTATCCCC
[124 nt withheld, positions 2120-2243]
C
[91 nt withheld, positions 2245-2335]
AGGGTGATGGTTCACGTACCTAGAAGTTCCTATTCCGAAGTTCCTATTCTCTAGAAAGTATAGGAACTTC
CTTGGCCAAAAAGCCTGAACTCACCGCGACGTCTGTCGAGAAGTTTCTGATCGAAAAGTTCGACAGCGTC
TCCGACCTGATGCAGCTCTCGGAGGGCGAAGAATCTCGTGCTTTCAGCTTCGATGTAGGAGGGCGTGGAT
ATGTCCTGCGGGTAAATAGCTGCGCCGATGGTTTCTACAAAGATCGTTATGTTTATCGGCACTTTGCATC
GGCCGCGCTCCCGATTCCGGAAGTGCTTGACATTGGGGAATTCAGCGAGAGCCTGACCTATTGCATCTCC
CGCCGTGCACAGGGTGTCACGTTGCAAGACCTGCCTGAAACCGAACTGCCCGCTGTTCTGCAGCCGGTCG
CGGAGGCCATGGATGCGATCGCTGCGGCCGATCTTAGCCAGACGAGCGGGTTCGGCCCATTCGGACCGCA
AGGAATCGGTCAATACACTACATGGCGTGATTTCATATGCGCGATTGCTGATCCCCATGTGTATCACTGG
CAAACTGTGATGGACGACACCGTCAGTGCGTCCGTCGCGCAGGCTCTCGATGAGCTGATGCTTTGGGCCG
AGGACTGCCCCGAAGTCCGGCACCTCGTGCACGCGGATTTCGGCTCCAACAATGTCCTGACGGACAATGG
CCGCATAACAGCGGTCATTGACTGGAGCGAGGCGATGTTCGGGGATTCCCAATACGAGGTCGCCAACATC
TTCTTCTGGAGGCCGTGGTTGGCTTGTATGGAGCAGCAGACGCGCTACTTCGAGCGGAGGCATCCGGAGC
TTGCAGGATCGCCGCGGCTCCGGGCGTATATGCTCCGCATTGGTCTTGACCAACTCTATCAGAGCTTGGT
TGACGGCAATTTCGATGATGCAGCTTGGGCGCAGGGTCGATGCGACGCAATCGTCCGATCCGGAGCCGGG
ACTGTCGGGCGTACACAAATCGCCCGCAGAAGCGCGGCCGTCTGGACCGATGGCTGTGTAGAAGTACTCG
CCGATAGTGGAAACCGACGCCCCAGCACTCGTCCGAGGGCAAAGGAATAGCACGTACTACGAGATTTCGA
TTCCACCGCCGCCTTCTATGAAAGGTTGGGCTTCGGAATCGTTTTCCGGGACGCCGGCTGGATGATCCTC
CAGCGCGGGGATCTCATGCTGGAGTTCTTCGCCCACCCCAACTTGTTTATTGCAGCTTATAATGGTTACA
AATAAAGCAATAGCATCACAAATTTCACAAATAAAGCATTTTTTTCACTGCATTCTAGTTGTGGTTTGTC
CAAACTCATCAATGTATCTTATCATGTCTGTATACCGTCGACCTCTAGCTAGAGCTTGGCGTAATCATGG
TCATAGCTGTTTCCTGTGTGAAATTGTTATCCGCTCACAATTCCACACAACATACGAGCCGGAAGCATAA
AGTGTAAAGCCTGGGGTGCCTAATGAGTGAGCTAACTCACATTAATTGCGTTGCGCTCACTGCCCGCTTT
CCAGTCGGGAAACCTGTCGTGCCAGCTGCATTAATGAATCGGCCAACGCGCGGGGAGAGGCGGTTTGCGT
ATTGGGCGCTCTTCCGCTTCCTCGCTCACTGACTCGCTGCGCTCGGTCGTTCGGCTGCGGCGAGCGGTAT
CAGCTCACTCAAAGGCGGTAATACGGTTATCCACAGAATCAGGGGATAACGCAGGAAAGAACATGTGAGC
AAAAGGCCAGCAAAAGGCCAGGAACCGTAAAAAGGCCGCGTTGCTGGCGTTTTTCCATAGGCTCCGCCCC
CCTGACGAGCATCACAAAAATCGACGCTCAAGTCAGAGGTGGCGAAACCCGACAGGACTATAAAGATACC
AGGCGTTTCCCCCTGGAAGCTCCCTCGTGCGCTCTCCTGTTCCGACCCTGCCGCTTACCGGATACCTGTC
CGCCTTTCTCCCTTCGGGAAGCGTGGCGCTTTCTCATAGCTCACGCTGTAGGTATCTCAGTTCGGTGTAG
GTCGTTCGCTCCAAGCTGGGCTGTGTGCACGAACCCCCCGTTCAGCCCGACCGCTGCGCCTTATCCGGTA
ACTATCGTCTTGAGTCCAACCCGGTAAGACACGACTTATCGCCACTGGCAGCAGCCACTGGTAACAGGAT
TAGCAGAGCGAGGTATGTAGGCGGTGCTACAGAGTTCTTGAAGTGGTGGCCTAACTACGGCTACACTAGA
AGAACAGTATTTGGTATCTGCGCTCTGCTGAAGCCAGTTACCTTCGGAAAAAGAGTTGGTAGCTCTTGAT
CCGGCAAACAAACCACCGCTGGTAGCGGTGGTTTTTTTGTTTGCAAGCAGCAGATTACGCGCAGAAAAAA
AGGATCTCAAGAAGATCCTTTGATCTTTTCTACGGGGTCTGACGCTCAGTGGAACGAAAACTCACGTTAA
GGGATTTTGGTCATGAGATTATCAAAAAGGATCTTCACCTAGATCCTTTTAAATTAAAAATGAAGTTTTA
AATCAATCTAAAGTATATATGAGTAAACTTGGTCTGACAGTTACCAATGCTTAATCAGTGAGGCACCTAT
CTCAGCGATCTGTCTATTTCGTTCATCCATAGTTGCCTGACTCCCCGTCGTGTAGATAACTACGATACGG
GAGGGCTTACCATCTGGCCCCAGTGCTGCAATGATACCGCGAGACCCACGCTCACCGGCTCCAGATTTAT
CAGCAATAAACCAGCCAGCCGGAAGGGCCGAGCGCAGAAGTGGTCCTGCAACTTTATCCGCCTCCATCCA
GTCTATTAATTGTTGCCGGGAAGCTAGAGTAAGTAGTTCGCCAGTTAATAGTTTGCGCAACGTTGTTGCC
ATTGCTACAGGCATCGTGGTGTCACGCTCGTCGTTTGGTATGGCTTCATTCAGCTCCGGTTCCCAACGAT
CAAGGCGAGTTACATGATCCCCCATGTTGTGCAAAAAAGCGGTTAGCTCCTTCGGTCCTCCGATCGTTGT
CAGAAGTAAGTTGGCCGCAGTGTTATCACTCATGGTTATGGCAGCACTGCATAATTCTCTTACTGTCATG
CCATCCGTAAGATGCTTTTCTGTGACTGGTGAGTACTCAACCAAGTCATTCTGAGAATAGTGTATGCGGC
GACCGAGTTGCTCTTGCCCGGCGTCAATACGGGATAATACCGCGCCACATAGCAGAACTTTAAAAGTGCT
CATCATTGGAAAACGTTCTTCGGGGCGAAAACTCTCAAGGATCTTACCGCTGTTGAGATCCAGTTCGATG
TAACCCACTCGTGCACCCAACTGATCTTCAGCATCTTTTACTTTCACCAGCGTTTCTGGGTGAGCAAAAA
CAGGAAGGCAAAATGCCGCAAAAAAGGGAATAAGGGCGACACGGAAATGTTGAATACTCATACTCTTCCT
TTTTCAATATTATTGAAGCATTTATCAGGGTTATTGTCTCATGAGCGGATACATATTTGAATGTATTTAG
AAAAATAAACAAATAGGGGTTCCGCGCACATTTCCCCGAAAAGTGCCACCTGACGTCGACGGATCGGG
